Addgene plasmid #75921: MAP3K8 gRNA (BRDN0001146430)
Purpose: 3rd generation lentiviral gRNA plasmid targeting human MAP3K8
Depositing lab: John Doench & David Root. Depositing organization: Broad Institute. Publication: Optimized sgRNA design to maximize activity and minimize off-target effects of CRISPR-Cas9. Doench JG, Fusi N, Sullender M, Hegde M, Vaimberg EW, Donovan KF, Smith I, Tothova Z, Wilen C, Orchard R, Virgin HW, Listgarten J, Root DE. Nat Biotechnol. 2016 Jan 18. doi: 10.1038/nbt.3437. PubMed 26780180.
Backbone
  Vector backbone: lentiGuide-Puro
  Backbone manufacturer: Zhang Lab (Addgene plasmid # 52963)
  Vector type: Mammalian Expression, Lentiviral, CRISPR
  Selectable markers: Puromycin
Growth in bacteria
  Bacterial resistance: Ampicillin, 100 μg/mL
  Growth temperature: 37°C
  Growth strain: DH5alpha
  Copy number: High Copy
Gene/Insert
  Gene/Insert name: MAP3K8 (alt names: MAP3K8; NM_001244134.1)
  gRNA/shRNA sequence: CTTCGGTCATTTGAACACTT
  Species: H. sapiens (human)
  Entrez Gene: MAP3K8 (a.k.a. AURA2, COT, EST, ESTF, MEKK8, TPL2, Tpl-2, c-COT)
  Promoter: hU6
  Cloning method: Unknown
  Sequencing primers: 5′ U6-F; 3′ pS2-R
Terms and licenses: Academic/Nonprofit Terms; Industry Terms: Not Available to Industry
Depositor comments: The gRNA was designed to target the following Genbank reference sequence(s): NM_001244134.1,NM_005204.3. Note that this plasmid does NOT contain Cas9. It should be used in conjunction with lentiCas9-Blast (Addgene #52962) or otherwise with cell lines already expressing Cas9. Browse the full kinome gRNA library at http://www.addgene.org/pooled-library/broadgpp-human-kinome/ or visit http://www.broadinstitute.org/rnai/public/ for detailed protocols and information.
How to cite: MAP3K8 gRNA (BRDN0001146430) was a gift from John Doench & David Root (Addgene plasmid # 75921 ; http://n2t.net/addgene:75921 ; RRID:Addgene_75921)
