[The description below was written by a language model from this plasmid's Addgene catalogue record and the feature table of its GenBank file.]
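Description:
MAP3K8 gRNA (BRDN0001146430) is an 8.3 kb third-generation lentiviral CRISPR guide plasmid built on the lentiGuide-Puro backbone, designed to deliver a single guide RNA against human MAP3K8 (also known as TPL2 or COT). It is maintained in E. coli through a high-copy ColE1/pUC-type origin with ampicillin resistance (bla). The backbone also carries an f1 origin, an SV40 origin and poly(A) signal, and leftover lac, T7 and T3 promoter elements that play no part in the lentiviral payload.

The transfer cassette is bounded by an RSV promoter fused to a truncated HIV-1 5' LTR, which drives Tat-independent genomic RNA production in packaging cells, and a self-inactivating ΔU3 3' LTR that silences LTR promoter activity after integration. Between them lie the Psi packaging signal, the RRE for Rev-dependent nuclear export, and the cPPT/CTS, which aids nuclear import of the viral genome. A human U6 RNA polymerase III promoter transcribes the MAP3K8-specific spacer joined to the Streptococcus pyogenes Cas9 gRNA scaffold. Downstream, an EF-1α promoter with its intron A expresses puromycin N-acetyltransferase for selecting transduced mammalian cells, and a WPRE enhances transcript expression.

The plasmid does not encode Cas9, so it must be used with a separate Cas9 vector such as lentiCas9-Blast or in cells that already express Cas9. The guide was designed against two MAP3K8 reference transcripts and belongs to a human kinome gRNA collection associated with work on optimised sgRNA design, making it suited to MAP3K8 knockout in individual or screening experiments.
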