LOCUS       Exported 8323 bp ds-DNA circular SYN 13-MAY-2021
DEFINITION  3rd generation lentiviral gRNA plasmid targeting human MAP3K8.
ACCESSION   .
VERSION     .
KEYWORDS    MAP3K8 gRNA (BRDN0001146430)
SOURCE      synthetic DNA construct
  ORGANISM  synthetic DNA construct
REFERENCE   1 (bases 1 to 8323)
  AUTHORS   Doench JG, Fusi N, Sullender M, Hegde M, Vaimberg EW, Donovan KF,
            Smith I, Tothova Z, Wilen C, Orchard R, Virgin HW, Listgarten J,
            Root DE
  TITLE     Optimized sgRNA design to maximize activity and minimize off-target
            effects of CRISPR-Cas9.
  JOURNAL   Nat Biotechnol. 2016 Jan 18. doi: 10.1038/nbt.3437.
  PUBMED    26780180
REFERENCE   2 (bases 1 to 8323)
  AUTHORS   .
  TITLE     Direct Submission
  JOURNAL   Exported May 13, 2021 from SnapGene Server 1.1.58
            http://www.snapgene.com
FEATURES             Location/Qualifiers
     source          1..8323
                     /organism="synthetic DNA construct"
                     /mol_type="other DNA"
     promoter        87..1265
                     /label=EF-1-alpha promoter
                     /note="strong constitutive promoter for human elongation
                     factor EF-1-alpha"
     intron          318..1256
                     /label=EF-1-alpha intron A
                     /note="intron upstream of the start codon of human
                     EF-1-alpha"
     primer_bind     1213..1233
                     /label=EF1a-F
                     /note="Human elongation factor-1a promoter, forward primer"
     CDS             1278..1877
                     /codon_start=1
                     /gene="pac from Streptomyces alboniger"
                     /product="puromycin N-acetyltransferase"
                     /label=PuroR
                     /note="confers resistance to puromycin"
                     /translation="MTEYKPTVRLATRDDVPRAVRTLAAAFADYPATRHTVDPDRHIER
                     VTELQELFLTRVGLDIGKVWVADDGAAVAVWTTPESVEAGAVFAEIGPRMAELSGSRLA
                     AQQQMEGLLAPHRPKEPAWFLATVGVSPDHQGKGLGSAVVLPGVEAAERAGVPAFLETS
                     APRNLPFYERLGFTVTADVEVPEGPRTWCMTRKPGA"
     primer_bind     complement(1278..1297)
                     /label=Puro-R
                     /note="Puromycin resistance gene, reverse primer. Also
                     called puro-variant-R"
     primer_bind     1774..1794
                     /label=Puro-F
                     /note="Puromycin resistance gene, forward primer"
     misc_feature    1893..2481
                     /label=WPRE
                     /note="woodchuck hepatitis virus posttranscriptional
                     regulatory element"
     primer_bind     complement(1946..1966)
                     /label=WPRE-R
                     /note="WPRE, reverse primer"
     CDS             complement(2364..2375)
                     /codon_start=1
                     /product="Factor Xa recognition and cleavage site"
                     /label=Factor Xa site
                     /translation="IEGR"
     LTR             2553..2786
                     /label=3' LTR (Delta-U3)
                     /note="self-inactivating 3' long terminal repeat (LTR) from
                     HIV-1"
     polyA_signal    2864..2985
                     /label=SV40 poly(A) signal
                     /note="SV40 polyadenylation signal"
     primer_bind     complement(2901..2920)
                     /label=SV40pA-R
                     /note="SV40 polyA, reverse primer"
     primer_bind     2955..2974
                     /label=EBV-rev
                     /note="SV40 polyA terminator, reverse primer"
     rep_origin      3025..3160
                     /label=SV40 ori
                     /note="SV40 origin of replication"
     primer_bind     3087..3106
                     /label=SV40pro-F
                     /note="SV40 promoter/origin, forward primer"
     primer_bind     complement(3180..3199)
                     /label=T7
                     /note="T7 promoter, forward primer"
     promoter        complement(3181..3199)
                     /label=T7 promoter
                     /note="promoter for bacteriophage T7 RNA polymerase"
     primer_bind     complement(3209..3226)
                     /label=M13 Forward
                     /note="In lacZ gene. Also called M13-F20 or M13 (-21)
                     Forward"
     primer_bind     complement(3209..3225)
                     /label=M13 fwd
                     /note="common sequencing primer, one of multiple similar
                     variants"
     primer_bind     complement(3218..3240)
                     /label=M13/pUC Forward
                     /note="In lacZ gene"
     rep_origin      3367..3822
                     /direction=RIGHT
                     /label=f1 ori
                     /note="f1 bacteriophage origin of replication; arrow
                     indicates direction of (+) strand synthesis"
     primer_bind     complement(3454..3473)
                     /label=F1ori-R
                     /note="F1 origin, reverse primer"
     primer_bind     3664..3685
                     /label=F1ori-F
                     /note="F1 origin, forward primer"
     promoter        3848..3952
                     /gene="bla"
                     /label=AmpR promoter
     CDS             3953..4813
                     /codon_start=1
                     /gene="bla"
                     /product="beta-lactamase"
                     /label=AmpR
                     /note="confers resistance to ampicillin, carbenicillin, and
                     related antibiotics"
                     /translation="MSIQHFRVALIPFFAAFCLPVFAHPETLVKVKDAEDQLGARVGYI
                     ELDLNSGKILESFRPEERFPMMSTFKVLLCGAVLSRIDAGQEQLGRRIHYSQNDLVEYS
                     PVTEKHLTDGMTVRELCSAAITMSDNTAANLLLTTIGGPKELTAFLHNMGDHVTRLDRW
                     EPELNEAIPNDERDTTMPVAMATTLRKLLTGELLTLASRQQLIDWMEADKVAGPLLRSA
                     LPAGWFIADKSGAGERGSRGIIAALGPDGKPSRIVVIYTTGSQATMDERNRQIAEIGAS
                     LIKHW"
     primer_bind     complement(4171..4190)
                     /label=Amp-R
                     /note="Ampicillin resistance gene, reverse primer"
     rep_origin      4984..5572
                     /direction=RIGHT
                     /label=ori
                     /note="high-copy-number ColE1/pMB1/pBR322/pUC origin of
                     replication"
     primer_bind     5473..5492
                     /label=pBR322ori-F
                     /note="pBR322 origin, forward primer"
     primer_bind     5726..5743
                     /label=L4440
                     /note="L4440 vector, forward primer"
     protein_bind    5860..5881
                     /label=CAP binding site
                     /bound_moiety="E. coli catabolite activator protein"
                     /note="CAP binding activates transcription in the presence
                     of cAMP."
     promoter        5896..5926
                     /label=lac promoter
                     /note="promoter for the E. coli lac operon"
     protein_bind    5934..5950
                     /label=lac operator
                     /bound_moiety="lac repressor encoded by lacI"
                     /note="The lac repressor binds to the lac operator to
                     inhibit transcription in E. coli. This inhibition can be
                     relieved by adding lactose or
                     isopropyl-beta-D-thiogalactopyranoside (IPTG)."
     primer_bind     5939..5961
                     /label=M13/pUC Reverse
                     /note="In lacZ gene"
     primer_bind     5958..5974
                     /label=M13 rev
                     /note="common sequencing primer, one of multiple similar
                     variants"
     primer_bind     5958..5974
                     /label=M13 Reverse
                     /note="In lacZ gene. Also called M13-rev"
     primer_bind     5993..6013
                     /label=T3
                     /note="T3 promoter, forward primer"
     promoter        5995..6013
                     /label=T3 promoter
                     /note="promoter for bacteriophage T3 RNA polymerase"
     promoter        6041..6267
                     /label=RSV promoter
                     /note="Rous sarcoma virus enhancer/promoter"
     LTR             6268..6448
                     /label=5' LTR (truncated)
                     /note="truncated 5' long terminal repeat (LTR) from HIV-1"
     misc_feature    6495..6620
                     /label=HIV-1 Psi
                     /note="packaging signal of human immunodeficiency virus
                     type 1"
     misc_feature    7113..7346
                     /label=RRE
                     /note="The Rev response element (RRE) of HIV-1 allows for
                     Rev-dependent mRNA export from the nucleus to the
                     cytoplasm."
     CDS             7531..7575
                     /codon_start=1
                     /product="antigenic peptide corresponding to amino acids
                     655 to 669 of the HIV envelope protein gp41 (Lutje Hulsik
                     et al., 2013)"
                     /label=gp41 peptide
                     /note="recognized by the 2H10 single-chain llama nanobody"
                     /translation="KNEQELLELDKWASL"
     promoter        7753..7993
                     /label=U6 promoter
                     /note="RNA polymerase III promoter for human U6 snRNA"
     primer_bind     7753..7773
                     /label=hU6-F
                     /note="Human U6 promoter, forward primer"
     primer_bind     7924..7943
                     /label=LKO.1 5'
                     /note="Human U6 promoter, forward primer"
     misc_RNA        8023..8098
                     /label=gRNA scaffold
                     /note="guide RNA scaffold for the Streptococcus pyogenes
                     CRISPR/Cas9 system"
     misc_feature    8154..8271
                     /label=cPPT/CTS
                     /note="central polypurine tract and central termination
                     sequence of HIV-1"
ORIGIN
        1 cccgggtgca aagatggata aagttttaaa cagagaggaa tctttgcagc taatggacct
       61 tctaggtctt gaaaggagtg ggaattggct ccggtgcccg tcagtgggca gagcgcacat
      121 cgcccacagt ccccgagaag ttggggggag gggtcggcaa ttgatccggt gcctagagaa
      181 ggtggcgcgg ggtaaactgg gaaagtgatg tcgtgtactg gctccgcctt tttcccgagg
      241 gtgggggaga accgtatata agtgcagtag tcgccgtgaa cgttcttttt cgcaacgggt
      301 ttgccgccag aacacaggta agtgccgtgt gtggttcccg cgggcctggc ctctttacgg
      361 gttatggccc ttgcgtgcct tgaattactt ccacctggct gcagtacgtg attcttgatc
      421 ccgagcttcg ggttggaagt gggtgggaga gttcgaggcc ttgcgcttaa ggagcccctt
      481 cgcctcgtgc ttgagttgag gcctggcctg ggcgctgggg ccgccgcgtg cgaatctggt
      541 ggcaccttcg cgcctgtctc gctgctttcg ataagtctct agccatttaa aatttttgat
      601 gacctgctgc gacgcttttt ttctggcaag atagtcttgt aaatgcgggc caagatctgc
      661 acactggtat ttcggttttt ggggccgcgg gcggcgacgg ggcccgtgcg tcccagcgca
      721 catgttcggc gaggcggggc ctgcgagcgc ggccaccgag aatcggacgg gggtagtctc
      781 aagctggccg gcctgctctg gtgcctggcc tcgcgccgcc gtgtatcgcc ccgccctggg
      841 cggcaaggct ggcccggtcg gcaccagttg cgtgagcgga aagatggccg cttcccggcc
      901 ctgctgcagg gagctcaaaa tggaggacgc ggcgctcggg agagcgggcg ggtgagtcac
      961 ccacacaaag gaaaagggcc tttccgtcct cagccgtcgc ttcatgtgac tccacggagt
     1021 accgggcgcc gtccaggcac ctcgattagt tctcgagctt ttggagtacg tcgtctttag
     1081 gttgggggga ggggttttat gcgatggagt ttccccacac tgagtgggtg gagactgaag
     1141 ttaggccagc ttggcacttg atgtaattct ccttggaatt tgcccttttt gagtttggat
     1201 cttggttcat tctcaagcct cagacagtgg ttcaaagttt ttttcttcca tttcaggtgt
     1261 cgtgacgtac ggccaccatg accgagtaca agcccacggt gcgcctcgcc acccgcgacg
     1321 acgtccccag ggccgtacgc accctcgccg ccgcgttcgc cgactacccc gccacgcgcc
     1381 acaccgtcga tccggaccgc cacatcgagc gggtcaccga gctgcaagaa ctcttcctca
     1441 cgcgcgtcgg gctcgacatc ggcaaggtgt gggtcgcgga cgacggcgcc gccgtggcgg
     1501 tctggaccac gccggagagc gtcgaagcgg gggcggtgtt cgccgagatc ggcccgcgca
     1561 tggccgagtt gagcggttcc cggctggccg cgcagcaaca gatggaaggc ctcctggcgc
     1621 cgcaccggcc caaggagccc gcgtggttcc tggccaccgt cggagtctcg cccgaccacc
     1681 agggcaaggg tctgggcagc gccgtcgtgc tccccggagt ggaggcggcc gagcgcgccg
     1741 gggtgcccgc cttcctggag acctccgcgc cccgcaacct ccccttctac gagcggctcg
     1801 gcttcaccgt caccgccgac gtcgaggtgc ccgaaggacc gcgcacctgg tgcatgaccc
     1861 gcaagcccgg tgcctgaacg cgttaagtcg acaatcaacc tctggattac aaaatttgtg
     1921 aaagattgac tggtattctt aactatgttg ctccttttac gctatgtgga tacgctgctt
     1981 taatgccttt gtatcatgct attgcttccc gtatggcttt cattttctcc tccttgtata
     2041 aatcctggtt gctgtctctt tatgaggagt tgtggcccgt tgtcaggcaa cgtggcgtgg
     2101 tgtgcactgt gtttgctgac gcaaccccca ctggttgggg cattgccacc acctgtcagc
     2161 tcctttccgg gactttcgct ttccccctcc ctattgccac ggcggaactc atcgccgcct
     2221 gccttgcccg ctgctggaca ggggctcggc tgttgggcac tgacaattcc gtggtgttgt
     2281 cggggaaatc atcgtccttt ccttggctgc tcgcctgtgt tgccacctgg attctgcgcg
     2341 ggacgtcctt ctgctacgtc ccttcggccc tcaatccagc ggaccttcct tcccgcggcc
     2401 tgctgccggc tctgcggcct cttccgcgtc ttcgccttcg ccctcagacg agtcggatct
     2461 ccctttgggc cgcctccccg cgtcgacttt aagaccaatg acttacaagg cagctgtaga
     2521 tcttagccac tttttaaaag aaaagggggg actggaaggg ctaattcact cccaacgaag
     2581 acaagatctg ctttttgctt gtactgggtc tctctggtta gaccagatct gagcctggga
     2641 gctctctggc taactaggga acccactgct taagcctcaa taaagcttgc cttgagtgct
     2701 tcaagtagtg tgtgcccgtc tgttgtgtga ctctggtaac tagagatccc tcagaccctt
     2761 ttagtcagtg tggaaaatct ctagcagtac gtatagtagt tcatgtcatc ttattattca
     2821 gtatttataa cttgcaaaga aatgaatatc agagagtgag aggaacttgt ttattgcagc
     2881 ttataatggt tacaaataaa gcaatagcat cacaaatttc acaaataaag catttttttc
     2941 actgcattct agttgtggtt tgtccaaact catcaatgta tcttatcatg tctggctcta
     3001 gctatcccgc ccctaactcc gcccatcccg cccctaactc cgcccagttc cgcccattct
     3061 ccgccccatg gctgactaat tttttttatt tatgcagagg ccgaggccgc ctcggcctct
     3121 gagctattcc agaagtagtg aggaggcttt tttggaggcc tagggacgta cccaattcgc
     3181 cctatagtga gtcgtattac gcgcgctcac tggccgtcgt tttacaacgt cgtgactggg
     3241 aaaaccctgg cgttacccaa cttaatcgcc ttgcagcaca tccccctttc gccagctggc
     3301 gtaatagcga agaggcccgc accgatcgcc cttcccaaca gttgcgcagc ctgaatggcg
     3361 aatgggnnnn nnnnnnnnnn nnnnnnnnnn nnnnnnnnnn nnnnnnnnnn nnnnnnnnnn
     3421 nnnnnnnnnn nnnnnnnnnn nnnnnnnnnn nnnnnnnnnn nnnnnnnnnn nnnnnnnnnn
     3481 nnnnnnnnnn cnnnnnnnnn nnnnnnnnnn nnnnnnnnnn nnnnnnnnnn nnnnnnnnnn
     3541 nnnnnnnnnn nnnnnnnnnn nnnnnnnnnn nnnnnnnnnn nnannnnnnn nnnnnnnnnn
     3601 nnnnnnnnnn nnnnnnnnnn nnnnnnnnnn nncctttgac gttggagtcc acgttcttta
     3661 atagtggact cttgttccaa actggaacaa cactcaaccc tatctcggtc tattcttttg
     3721 atttataagg gattttgccg atttcggcct attggttaaa aaatgagctg atttaacaaa
     3781 aatttaacgc gaattttaac aaaatattaa cgcttacaat ttaggtggca cttttcgggg
     3841 aaatgtgcgc ggaaccccta tttgtttatt tttctaaata cattcaaata tgtatccgct
     3901 catgagacaa taaccctgat aaatgcttca ataatattga aaaaggaaga gtatgagtat
     3961 tcaacatttc cgtgtcgccc ttattccctt ttttgcggca ttttgccttc ctgtttttgc
     4021 tcacccagaa acgctggtga aagtaaaaga tgctgaagat cagttgggtg cacgagtggg
     4081 ttacatcgaa ctggatctca acagcggtaa gatccttgag agttttcgcc ccgaagaacg
     4141 ttttccaatg atgagcactt ttaaagttct gctatgtggc gcggtattat cccgtattga
     4201 cgccgggcaa gagcaactcg gtcgccgcat acactattct cagaatgact tggttgagta
     4261 ctcaccagtc acagaaaagc atcttacgga tggcatgaca gtaagagaat tatgcagtgc
     4321 tgccataacc atgagtgata acactgcggc caacttactt ctgacaacga tcggaggacc
     4381 gaaggagcta accgcttttt tgcacaacat gggggatcat gtaactcgcc ttgatcgttg
     4441 ggaaccggag ctgaatgaag ccataccaaa cgacgagcgt gacaccacga tgcctgtagc
     4501 aatggcaaca acgttgcgca aactattaac tggcgaacta cttactctag cttcccggca
     4561 acaattaata gactggatgg aggcggataa agttgcagga ccacttctgc gctcggccct
     4621 tccggctggc tggtttattg ctgataaatc tggagccggt gagcgtgggt ctcgcggtat
     4681 cattgcagca ctggggccag atggtaagcc ctcccgtatc gtagttatct acacgacggg
     4741 gagtcaggca actatggatg aacgaaatag acagatcgct gagataggtg cctcactgat
     4801 taagcattgg taactgtcag accaagttta ctcatatata ctttagattg atttaaaact
     4861 tcatttttaa tttaaaagga tctaggtgaa gatccttttt gataatctca tgaccaaaat
     4921 cccttaacgt gagttttcgt tccactgagc gtcagacccc gtagaaaaga tcaaaggatc
     4981 ttcttgagat cctttttttc tgcgcgtaat ctgctgcttg caaacaaaaa aaccaccgct
     5041 accagcggtg gtttgtttgc cggatcaaga gctaccaact ctttttccga aggtaactgg
     5101 cttcagcaga gcgcagatac caaatactgt tcttctagtg tagccgtagt taggccacca
     5161 cttcaagaac tctgtagcac cgcctacata cctcgctctg ctaatcctgt taccagtggc
     5221 tgctgccagt ggcgataagt cgtgtcttac cgggttggac tcaagacgat agttaccgga
     5281 taaggcgcag cggtcgggct gaacgggggg ttcgtgcaca cagcccagct tggagcgaac
     5341 gacctacacc gaactgagat acctacagcg tgagctatga gaaagcgcca cgcttcccga
     5401 agggagaaag gcggacaggt atccggtaag cggcagggtc ggaacaggag agcgcacgag
     5461 ggagcttcca gggggaaacg cctggtatct ttatagtcct gtcgggtttc gccacctctg
     5521 acttgagcgt cgatttttgt gatgctcgtc aggggggcgg agcctatgga aaaacgccag
     5581 caacgcggcc tttttacggt tcctggcctt ttgctggcct tttgctcaca tgttctttcc
     5641 tgcgttatcc cctgattctg tggataaccg tattaccgcc tttgagtgag ctgataccgc
     5701 tcgccgcagc cgaacgaccg agcgcagcga gtcagtgagc gaggaagcgg aagagcgccc
     5761 aatacgcaaa ccgcctctcc ccgcgcgttg gccgattcat taatgcagct ggcacgacag
     5821 gtttcccgac tggaaagcgg gcagtgagcg caacgcaatt aatgtgagtt agctcactca
     5881 ttaggcaccc caggctttac actttatgct tccggctcgt atgttgtgtg gaattgtgag
     5941 cggataacaa tttcacacag gaaacagcta tgaccatgat tacgccaagc gcgcaattaa
     6001 ccctcactaa agggaacaaa agctggagct gcaagcttaa tgtagtctta tgcaatactc
     6061 ttgtagtctt gcaacatggt aacgatgagt tagcaacatg ccttacaagg agagaaaaag
     6121 caccgtgcat gccgattggt ggaagtaagg tggtacgatc gtgccttatt aggaaggcaa
     6181 cagacgggtc tgacatggat tggacgaacc actgaattgc cgcattgcag agatattgta
     6241 tttaagtgcc tagctcgata cataaacggg tctctctggt tagaccagat ctgagcctgg
     6301 gagctctctg gctaactagg gaacccactg cttaagcctc aataaagctt gccttgagtg
     6361 cttcaagtag tgtgtgcccg tctgttgtgt gactctggta actagagatc cctcagaccc
     6421 ttttagtcag tgtggaaaat ctctagcagt ggcgcccgaa cagggacttg aaagcgaaag
     6481 ggaaaccaga ggagctctct cgacgcagga ctcggcttgc tgaagcgcgc acggcaagag
     6541 gcgaggggcg gcgactggtg agtacgccaa aaattttgac tagcggaggc tagaaggaga
     6601 gagatgggtg cgagagcgtc agtattaagc gggggagaat tagatcgcga tgggaaaaaa
     6661 ttcggttaag gccaggggga aagaaaaaat ataaattaaa acatatagta tgggcaagca
     6721 gggagctaga acgattcgca gttaatcctg gcctgttaga aacatcagaa ggctgtagac
     6781 aaatactggg acagctacaa ccatcccttc agacaggatc agaagaactt agatcattat
     6841 ataatacagt agcaaccctc tattgtgtgc atcaaaggat agagataaaa gacaccaagg
     6901 aagctttaga caagatagag gaagagcaaa acaaaagtaa gaccaccgca cagcaagcgg
     6961 ccgctgatct tcagacctgg aggaggagat atgagggaca attggagaag tgaattatat
     7021 aaatataaag tagtaaaaat tgaaccatta ggagtagcac ccaccaaggc aaagagaaga
     7081 gtggtgcaga gagaaaaaag agcagtggga ataggagctt tgttccttgg gttcttggga
     7141 gcagcaggaa gcactatggg cgcagcgtca atgacgctga cggtacaggc cagacaatta
     7201 ttgtctggta tagtgcagca gcagaacaat ttgctgaggg ctattgaggc gcaacagcat
     7261 ctgttgcaac tcacagtctg gggcatcaag cagctccagg caagaatcct ggctgtggaa
     7321 agatacctaa aggatcaaca gctcctgggg atttggggtt gctctggaaa actcatttgc
     7381 accactgctg tgccttggaa tgctagttgg agtaataaat ctctggaaca gatttggaat
     7441 cacacgacct ggatggagtg ggacagagaa attaacaatt acacaagctt aatacactcc
     7501 ttaattgaag aatcgcaaaa ccagcaagaa aagaatgaac aagaattatt ggaattagat
     7561 aaatgggcaa gtttgtggaa ttggtttaac ataacaaatt ggctgtggta tataaaatta
     7621 ttcataatga tagtaggagg cttggtaggt ttaagaatag tttttgctgt actttctata
     7681 gtgaatagag ttaggcaggg atattcacca ttatcgtttc agacccacct cccaaccccg
     7741 aggggaccca gagagggcct atttcccatg attccttcat atttgcatat acgatacaag
     7801 gctgttagag agataattag aattaatttg actgtaaaca caaagatatt agtacaaaat
     7861 acgtgacgta gaaagtaata atttcttggg tagtttgcag ttttaaaatt atgttttaaa
     7921 atggactatc atatgcttac cgtaacttga aagtatttcg atttcttggc tttatatatc
     7981 ttgtggaaag gacgaaacac cgcttcggtc atttgaacac ttgttttaga gctagaaata
     8041 gcaagttaaa ataaggctag tccgttatca acttgaaaaa gtggcaccga gtcggtgctt
     8101 ttttaagctt ggcgtaacta gatcttgaga caaatggcag tattcatcca caattttaaa
     8161 agaaaagggg ggattggggg gtacagtgca ggggaaagaa tagtagacat aatagcaaca
     8221 gacatacaaa ctaaagaatt acaaaaacaa attacaaaaa ttcaaaattt tcgggtttat
     8281 tacagggaca gcagagatcc actttggcgc cggctcgagg ggg
//
