>Addgene plasmid #75921 | MAP3K8 gRNA (BRDN0001146430) | depositor partial sequence | sequence record 143381 | Target Sequence
CTTCGGTCATTTGAACACTT
