>Addgene plasmid #75921 | MAP3K8 gRNA (BRDN0001146430) | addgene partial sequence | sequence record 184829 | hU6-F
TACGTGACGTAGAAAGTAATAATTTCTTGGGTAGTTTGCAGTTTTAAAATTATGTTTTAAAATGGACTAT
CATATGCTTACCGTAACTTGAAAGTATTTCGATTTCTTGGCTTTATATATCTTGTGGAAAGGACGAAACA
CCGCTTCGGTCATTTGAACACTTGTTTTAGAGCTAGAAATAGCAAGTTAAAATAAGGCTAGTCCGTTATC
AACTTGAAAAAGTGGCACCGAGTCGGTGCTTTTTTAAGCTTGGCGTAACTAGATCTTGAGACAAATGGCA
GTATTCATCCACAATTTTAAAAGAAAAGGGGGGATTGGGGGGTACAGTGCAGGGGAAAGAATAGTAGACA
TAATAGCAACAGACATACAAACTAAAGAATTACAAAAACAAATTACAAAAATTCAAAATTTTCGGGTTTA
TTACAGGGACAGCAGAGATCCACTTTGGCGCCGGCTCGAGGGGGCCCGGGTGCAAAGATGGATAAAGTTT
TAAACAGAGAGGAATCTTTGCAGCTAATGGACCTTCTAGGTCTTGAAAGGAGTGGGAATTGGCTCCGGTG
CCCGTCAGTG
